Addgene plasmid #118805: pHBS1393 [IBB-GFP-mCherry3E]-[BFP-P2A-TDP43 deltaRRM]
Purpose: To test the effect of sequence on TDP43 splicing activity
Depositing lab: Rajat Rohatgi. Depositing organization: Stanford University. Publication: Phase separation-deficient TDP43 remains functional in splicing. Schmidt HB, Barreau A, Rohatgi R. Nat Commun. 2019 Oct 25;10(1):4890. doi: 10.1038/s41467-019-12740-2. PubMed 31653829.
Backbone
  Vector backbone: pBI
  Vector type: Mammalian Expression
Growth in bacteria
  Bacterial resistance: Ampicillin, 100 μg/mL
  Growth temperature: 37°C
  Growth strain: DH5alpha
  Copy number: High Copy
Gene/Insert
  Gene/Insert name: TARDBP mutant
  Species: H. sapiens (human)
  Mutation: Deletion of RRM in full-length TDP43
  Entrez Gene: TARDBP (a.k.a. ALS10, TDP-43)
  Cloning method: Gibson Cloning
Terms and licenses: Academic/Nonprofit Terms; Industry Terms: Not Available to Industry
Depositor comments: Category 3: TDP43 splicing reporters
How to cite: pHBS1393 [IBB-GFP-mCherry3E]-[BFP-P2A-TDP43 deltaRRM] was a gift from Rajat Rohatgi (Addgene plasmid # 118805 ; http://n2t.net/addgene:118805 ; RRID:Addgene_118805)
