[The description below was written by a language model from this plasmid's Addgene catalogue record and pLannotate feature annotations shown in this document.]
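Description:
pHBS1393 [IBB-GFP-mCherry3E]-[BFP-P2A-TDP43 deltaRRM] is a 9.2 kb mammalian expression plasmid built on the bidirectional pBI backbone. It combines a TDP43-responsive splicing reporter and a TDP43 variant on a single molecule. It is propagated in E. coli through a high-copy ColE1/pUC-type origin and selected with ampicillin via the β-lactamase gene. The two expression cassettes diverge from a central promoter region and are built symmetrically, each ending in a rabbit β-globin intron and β-globin polyadenylation signal.

In one direction, a CMV enhancer/promoter drives TagBFP followed by a human TARDBP fragment. According to the construct name the two are linked by a P2A peptide, which the feature table does not annotate separately. This arrangement would release BFP as an independent marker of effector expression. The TDP43 coding sequence carries a deletion of the RNA recognition motif region in an otherwise full-length protein.

In the opposite direction, only short minimal CMV and TRE3G-type promoter fragments are annotated upstream of the reporter. The reporter begins with a KPNA2 fragment, the importin-β-binding (IBB) domain, which should direct it to the nucleus. This is fused to superfolder GFP and then to mCherry. The mCherry coding sequence is split into two pieces by an intervening segment that contains a CFTR fragment. This layout suggests a minigene in which mCherry fluorescence depends on how the CFTR-derived exon is spliced, with GFP reporting overall expression, although the record does not spell out the readout.

The stated purpose is to test how TDP43 sequence changes affect its splicing activity, and the depositor groups it among TDP43 splicing reporters. The RRM-deleted version presumably serves as an RNA-binding-deficient comparison.
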