Features (pLannotate 1.2.2; 25 found; start..end, strand, type, name):
      3..37      -  promoter       minimal CMV promoter (fragment): human cytomegalovirus (CMV) immediate early promoter
    115..418     +  enhancer       CMV enhancer: human cytomegalovirus immediate early enhancer
    419..622     +  promoter       CMV promoter: human cytomegalovirus (CMV) immediate early promoter
    696..1391    +  CDS            TagBFP: TagBFP is a basic (constitutively fluorescent) blue fluorescent protein published in 2008, derived from Entacmaea quadricolor. It is reported to be a very rapidly-maturing monomer with very low acid sensitivity.
   1392..1457    +  misc_feature   MCS: multiple cloning site
   1539..2321    +  CDS            TARDBP (fragment): TADBP_HUMAN - Also known as TDP43. Experimental evidence at protein level: Swiss-Prot protein existence level 1. RNA-binding protein that is involved in various steps of RNA biogenesis and processing (PubMed:23519609). Preferentially binds, via its two RNA recognition motifs RRM1 and RRM2, to GU-repeats on RNA molecules predominantly localized within long introns and in the 3'UTR of mRNAs (PubMed:23519609, PubMed:24240615, PubMed:24464995). In turn, regulates the splicing of many non-coding and protein-coding RNAs including proteins involved in neuronal survival, as well as mRNAs that encode p
   2330..2354    -  protein_bind   attB2: mutant version of attB; recombination site for the Gateway® BP reaction BP Clonase™
   2409..2981    +  intron         β-globin intron: intron from rabbit β-globin gene
   2985..3107    +  CDS            HBB: HBB_COLGU - Experimental evidence at transcript level: Swiss-Prot protein existence level 2. Involved in oxygen transport from the lung to the various peripheral tissues. From Colobus guereza (Mantled guereza) (Eastern black-and-white colobus monkey).
   3178..3233    +  polyA_signal   β-globin poly(A) signal: rabbit β-globin polyadenylation signal (Gil and Proudfoot, 1987)
   3566..3619    -  CDS            lacI (fragment): lac repressor; lacI; The lac repressor binds to the lac operator to inhibit transcription in E. coli. This inhibition can be relieved by adding lactose or isopropyl-β-D-thiogalactopyranoside (IPTG).
   3802..4390    -  rep_origin     ori: high-copy-number ColE1/pMB1/pBR322/pUC origin of replication
   4561..5421    -  CDS            AmpR: β-lactamase; bla; confers resistance to ampicillin, carbenicillin, and related antibiotics
   5422..5526    -  promoter       AmpR promoter: bla
   5645..5761    +  CDS            str (fragment): STR_KLEPN - Protein inferred from homology: Swiss-Prot protein existence level 3. The aminoglycoside phosphotransferases achieve inactivation of their antibiotic substrates by phosphorylation. From Klebsiella pneumoniae.
   6087..6142    -  polyA_signal   β-globin poly(A) signal: rabbit β-globin polyadenylation signal (Gil and Proudfoot, 1987)
   6213..6335    -  CDS            HBB: HBB_COLGU - Experimental evidence at transcript level: Swiss-Prot protein existence level 2. Involved in oxygen transport from the lung to the various peripheral tissues. From Colobus guereza (Mantled guereza) (Eastern black-and-white colobus monkey).
   6339..6911    -  intron         β-globin intron: intron from rabbit β-globin gene
   6947..6969    +  protein_bind   attB2 (fragment): mutant version of attB; recombination site for the Gateway® BP reaction BP Clonase™
   6980..7574    -  CDS            mCherry (fragment): monomeric derivative of DsRed fluorescent protein (Shaner et al., 2004) mammalian codon-optimized
   7853..8059    -  CDS            CFTR (fragment): CFTR_HUMAN - Also known as ABCC7. Experimental evidence at protein level: Swiss-Prot protein existence level 1. Epithelial ion channel that plays an important role in the regulation of epithelial ion and water transport and fluid homeostasis (PubMed:26823428). Mediates the transport of chloride ions across the cell membrane (PubMed:10792060, PubMed:11524016, PubMed:11707463, PubMed:12519745, PubMed:15010471, PubMed:12588899, PubMed:17036051, PubMed:19398555, PubMed:19621064, PubMed:22178883, PubMed:25330774, PubMed:1712898, PubMed:8910473, PubMed:9804160, PubMed:12529365, PubMed:17182731, PubM
   8152..8263    -  CDS            mCherry (fragment): monomeric derivative of DsRed fluorescent protein (Shaner et al., 2004) mammalian codon-optimized
   8282..8983    -  CDS            Superfolder GFP: Superfolder GFP is a basic (constitutively fluorescent) green fluorescent protein published in 2005, derived from Aequorea victoria. It is reported to be a very rapidly-maturing weak dimer.
   8969..9163    -  CDS            KPNA2 (fragment): IMA1_HUMAN - Also known as RCH1, SRP1. Experimental evidence at protein level: Swiss-Prot protein existence level 1. Functions in nuclear protein import as an adapter protein for nuclear receptor KPNB1. Binds specifically and directly to substrates containing either a simple or bipartite NLS motif. Docking of the importin/substrate complex to the nuclear pore complex (NPC) is mediated by KPNB1 through binding to nucleoporin FxFG repeats and the complex is subsequently translocated through the pore by an energy requiring, Ran-dependent mechanism. At the nucleoplasmic side of the NPC, Ran binds
   9187..9213    -  promoter       TRE3GV promoter (fragment): 3rd-generation Tet-responsive promoter that can be activated by binding of Tet-On® 3G, optimized for retroviral and lentiviral vectors
>Addgene plasmid #118805 | pHBS1393 [IBB-GFP-mCherry3E]-[BFP-P2A-TDP43 deltaRRM] | addgene full sequence | sequence record 231650 | Addgene NGS Result
CGAGCTCTGCTTATATAGGCCTCCCACCGTACACGCCACCTCGACATACTCGAGTAGTTATTAATAGTAA
TCAATTACGGGGTCATTAGTTCATAGCCCATATATGGAGTTCCGCGTTACATAACTTACGGTAAATGGCC
CGCCTGGCTGACCGCCCAACGACCCCCGCCCATTGACGTCAATAATGACGTATGTTCCCATAGTAACGCC
AATAGGGACTTTCCATTGACGTCAATGGGTGGAGTATTTACGGTAAACTGCCCACTTGGCAGTACATCAA
GTGTATCATATGCCAAGTACGCCCCCTATTGACGTCAATGACGGTAAATGGCCCGCCTGGCATTATGCCC
AGTACATGACCTTATGGGACTTTCCTACTTGGCAGTACATCTACGTATTAGTCATCGCTATTACCATGGT
GATGCGGTTTTGGCAGTACATCAATGGGCGTGGATAGCGGTTTGACTCACGGGGATTTCCAAGTCTCCAC
CCCATTGACGTCAATGGGAGTTTGTTTTGGCACCAAAATCAACGGGACTTTCCAAAATGTCGTAACAACT
CCGCCCCATTGACGCAAATGGGCGGTAGGCGTGTACGGTGGGAGGTCTATATAAGCAGAGCTGGTTTAGT
GAACCGTCAGATCCGCTAGGGATCCTCTAGTCAGCTGACGCGTTACCACCGGTGCCACCATGGGAAGCGA
GCTGATTAAGGAGAACATGCACATGAAGCTGTACATGGAGGGCACCGTGGACAACCATCACTTCAAGTGC
ACATCCGAGGGCGAAGGCAAGCCCTACGAGGGCACCCAGACCATGAGAATCAAGGTGGTCGAGGGCGGCC
CTCTCCCCTTCGCCTTCGACATCCTGGCTACTAGCTTCCTCTACGGCAGCAAGACCTTCATCAACCACAC
CCAGGGCATCCCCGACTTCTTCAAGCAGTCCTTCCCTGAGGGCTTCACATGGGAGAGAGTCACCACATAC
GAAGACGGGGGCGTGCTGACCGCTACCCAGGACACCAGCCTCCAGGACGGCTGCCTCATCTACAACGTCA
AGATCAGAGGGGTGAACTTCACATCCAACGGCCCTGTGATGCAGAAGAAAACACTCGGCTGGGAGGCCTT
CACCGAGACGCTGTACCCCGCTGACGGCGGCCTGGAAGGCAGAAACGACATGGCCCTGAAGCTCGTGGGC
GGGAGCCATCTGATCGCAAACGCCAAGACCACATATAGATCCAAGAAACCCGCTAAGAACCTCAAGATGC
CTGGCGTCTACTATGTGGACTACAGACTGGAAAGAATCAAGGAGGCCAACAACGAGACCTACGTCGAGCA
GCACGAGGTGGCAGTGGCCAGATACTGCGACCTCCCTAGCAAACTGGGGCACAAGCTTAATTCCGGACTC
AGATCTCGAGCTCAAGCTTCGAATTCTGCAGTCGACGGTACCGCGGGCCCGGGATCCACCGGATCTAGAG
GAGGAAGCGGAGCTACTAACTTCAGCCTGCTGAAGCAGGCTGGAGACGTGGAGGAGAACCCTGGACCTAT
GTCTGAATATATTCGGGTAACCGAAGATGAGAACGATGAGCCCATTGAAATACCATCGGAAGACGATGGG
ACGGTGCTGCTCTCCACGGTTACAGCCCAGTTTCCAGGGGCGTGTGGGCTTCGCTACAGGAATCCAGTGT
CTCAGTGTATGAGAGGTGTCCGGCTGGTAGAAGGAATTCTGCATGCCCCAGATGCTGGCTGGGGAAATCT
GGTGTATGTTGTCAACTATCCAAAAGATAACAAAAGAAAAATGGATGAGACAGATGCTTCATCAGCAGTG
AAAGTGAAAAGAGCAGTCCAGAAAACATCCTCCAATGCCGAACCTAAGCACAATAGCAATAGACAGTTAG
AAAGAAGTGGAAGATTTGGTGGTAATCCAGGTGGCTTTGGGAATCAGGGTGGATTTGGTAATAGCAGAGG
GGGTGGAGCTGGTTTGGGAAACAATCAAGGTAGTAATATGGGTGGTGGGATGAACTTTGGTGCGTTCAGC
ATTAATCCAGCCATGATGGCTGCCGCCCAGGCAGCACTACAGAGCAGTTGGGGTATGATGGGCATGTTAG
CCAGCCAGCAGAACCAGTCAGGCCCATCGGGTAATAACCAAAACCAAGGCAACATGCAGAGGGAGCCAAA
CCAGGCCTTCGGTTCTGGAAATAACTCTTATAGTGGCTCTAATTCTGGTGCAGCAATTGGTTGGGGATCA
GCATCCAATGCAGGGTCGGGCAGTGGTTTTAATGGAGGCTTTGGCTCAAGCATGGATTCTAAGTCTTCTG
GCTGGGGAATGTAGACTAGACCCAGCTTTCTTGTACAAAGTGGTTGATCCTCTACTAGTAAGCTTGCATG
CGATATCTCTAGAGCTGAGAACTTCAGGGTGAGTTTGGGGACCCTTGATTGTTCTTTCTTTTTCGCTATT
GTAAAATTCATGTTATATGGAGGGGGCAAAGTTTTCAGGGTGTTGTTTAGAATGGGAAGATGTCCCTTGT
ATCACCATGGACCCTCATGATAATTTTGTTTCTTTCACTTTCTACTCTGTTGACAACCATTGTCTCCTCT
TATTTTCTTTTCATTTTCTGTAACTTTTTCGTTAAACTTTAGCTTGCATTTGTAACGAATTTTTAAATTC
ACTTTTGTTTATTTGTCAGATTGTAAGTACTTTCTCTAATCACTTTTTTTTCAAGGCAATCAGGGTATAT
TATATTGTACTTCAGCACAGTTTTAGAGAACAATTGTTATAATTAAATGATAAGGTAGAATATTTCTGCA
TATAAATTCTGGCTGGCGTGGAAATATTCTTATTGGTAGAAACAACTACACCCTGGTCATCATCCTGCCT
TTCTCTTTATGGTTACAATGATATACACTGTTTGAGATGAGGATAAAATACTCTGAGTCCAAACCGGGCC
CCTCTGCTAACCATGTTCATGCCTTCTTCTCTTTCCTACAGCTCCTGGGCAACGTGCTGGTTGTTGTGCT
GTCTCATCATTTTGGCAAAGAATTCACTCCTCAGGTGCAGGCTGCCTATCAGAAGGTGGTGGCTGGTGTG
GCCAATGCCCTGGCTCACAAATACCACTGAGATCTTTTTCCCTCTGCCAAAAATTATGGGGACATCATGA
AGCCCCTTGAGCATCTGACTTCTGGCTAATAAAGGAAATTTATTTTCATTGCAATAGTGTGTTGGAATTT
TTTGTGTCTCTCACTCGGAAGGACATATGGGAGGGCAAATCATTTAAAACATCAGAATGAGTATTTGGTT
TAGAGTTTGGCAACATATGCCCATATGCTGGCTGCCATGAACAAAGGTTGGCTATAAAGAGGTCATCAGT
ATATGAAACAGCCCCCTGCTGTCCATTCCTTATTCCATAGAAAAGCCTTGACTTGAGGTTAGATTTTTTT
TATATTTTGTTTTGTGTTATTTTTTTCTTTAACATCCCTAAAATTTTCCTTACATGTTTTACTAGCCAGA
TTTTTCCTCCTCTCCTGACTACTCCCAGTCATAGCTGTCCCTCTTCTCTTATGGAGATCCCTCGACTGCA
TTAATGAATCGGCCAACGCGCGGGGAGAGGCGGTTTGCGTATTGGGCGCTCTTCCGCTTCCTCGCTCACT
GACTCGCTGCGCTCGGTCGTTCGGCTGCGGCGAGCGGTATCAGCTCACTCAAAGGCGGTAATACGGTTAT
CCACAGAATCAGGGGATAACGCAGGAAAGAACATGTGAGCAAAAGGCCAGCAAAAGGCCAGGAACCGTAA
AAAGGCCGCGTTGCTGGCGTTTTTCCATAGGCTCCGCCCCCCTGACGAGCATCACAAAAATCGACGCTCA
AGTCAGAGGTGGCGAAACCCGACAGGACTATAAAGATACCAGGCGTTTCCCCCTGGAAGCTCCCTCGTGC
GCTCTCCTGTTCCGACCCTGCCGCTTACCGGATACCTGTCCGCCTTTCTCCCTTCGGGAAGCGTGGCGCT
TTCTCATAGCTCACGCTGTAGGTATCTCAGTTCGGTGTAGGTCGTTCGCTCCAAGCTGGGCTGTGTGCAC
GAACCCCCCGTTCAGCCCGACCGCTGCGCCTTATCCGGTAACTATCGTCTTGAGTCCAACCCGGTAAGAC
ACGACTTATCGCCACTGGCAGCAGCCACTGGTAACAGGATTAGCAGAGCGAGGTATGTAGGCGGTGCTAC
AGAGTTCTTGAAGTGGTGGCCTAACTACGGCTACACTAGAAGAACAGTATTTGGTATCTGCGCTCTGCTG
AAGCCAGTTACCTTCGGAAAAAGAGTTGGTAGCTCTTGATCCGGCAAACAAACCACCGCTGGTAGCGGTG
GTTTTTTTGTTTGCAAGCAGCAGATTACGCGCAGAAAAAAAGGATCTCAAGAAGATCCTTTGATCTTTTC
TACGGGGTCTGACGCTCAGTGGAACGAAAACTCACGTTAAGGGATTTTGGTCATGAGATTATCAAAAAGG
ATCTTCACCTAGATCCTTTTAAATTAAAAATGAAGTTTTAAATCAATCTAAAGTATATATGAGTAAACTT
GGTCTGACAGTTACCAATGCTTAATCAGTGAGGCACCTATCTCAGCGATCTGTCTATTTCGTTCATCCAT
AGTTGCCTGACTCCCCGTCGTGTAGATAACTACGATACGGGAGGGCTTACCATCTGGCCCCAGTGCTGCA
ATGATACCGCGAGACCCACGCTCACCGGCTCCAGATTTATCAGCAATAAACCAGCCAGCCGGAAGGGCCG
AGCGCAGAAGTGGTCCTGCAACTTTATCCGCCTCCATCCAGTCTATTAATTGTTGCCGGGAAGCTAGAGT
AAGTAGTTCGCCAGTTAATAGTTTGCGCAACGTTGTTGCCATTGCTACAGGCATCGTGGTGTCACGCTCG
TCGTTTGGTATGGCTTCATTCAGCTCCGGTTCCCAACGATCAAGGCGAGTTACATGATCCCCCATGTTGT
GCAAAAAAGCGGTTAGCTCCTTCGGTCCTCCGATCGTTGTCAGAAGTAAGTTGGCCGCAGTGTTATCACT
CATGGTTATGGCAGCACTGCATAATTCTCTTACTGTCATGCCATCCGTAAGATGCTTTTCTGTGACTGGT
GAGTACTCAACCAAGTCATTCTGAGAATAGTGTATGCGGCGACCGAGTTGCTCTTGCCCGGCGTCAACAC
GGGATAATACCGCGCCACATAGCAGAACTTTAAAAGTGCTCATCATTGGAAAACGTTCTTCGGGGCGAAA
ACTCTCAAGGATCTTACCGCTGTTGAGATCCAGTTCGATGTAACCCACTCGTGCACCCAACTGATCTTCA
GCATCTTTTACTTTCACCAGCGTTTCTGGGTGAGCAAAAACAGGAAGGCAAAATGCCGCAAAAAAGGGAA
TAAGGGCGACACGGAAATGTTGAATACTCATACTCTTCCTTTTTCAATATTATTGAAGCATTTATCAGGG
TTATTGTCTCATGAGCGGATACATATTTGAATGTATTTAGAAAAATAAACAAATAGGGGTTCCGCGCACA
TTTCCCCGAAAAGTGCCACCTGACGTCTAAGAAACCATTATTATCATGACATTAACCTATAAAAATAGGC
GTATCACGAGGCCCTTTCGTCTTCACTCGACGCGGCCAGCTTGGTCGAGCTGGATACTTCCCGTCCGCCA
GGGGGACATGCCGGCGATGCTGAAGGTCGCGCGCATTCCCGATGAAGAGGCCGGTTACCGCCTGTTGACC
TGGTGGGACGGGCAGGGCGCCGAGTTCATAAGAGAAGAGGGACAGCTATGACTGGGAGTAGTCAGGAGAG
GAGGAAAAATCTGGCTAGTAAAACATGTAAGGAAAATTTTAGGGATGTTAAAGAAAAAAATAACACAAAA
CAAAATATAAAAAAAATCTAACCTCAAGTCAAGGCTTTTCTATGGAATAAGGAATGGACAGCAGGGGGCT
GTTTCATATACTGATGACCTCTTTATAGCCAACCTTTGTTCATGGCAGCCAGCATATGGGCATATGTTGC
CAAACTCTAAACCAAATACTCATTCTGATGTTTTAAATGATTTGCCCTCCCATATGTCCTTCCGAGTGAG
AGACACAAAAAATTCCAACACACTATTGCAATGAAAATAAATTTCCTTTATTAGCCAGAAGTCAGATGCT
CAAGGGGCTTCATGATGTCCCCATAATTTTTGGCAGAGGGAAAAAGATCTCAGTGGTATTTGTGAGCCAG
GGCATTGGCCACACCAGCCACCACCTTCTGATAGGCAGCCTGCACCTGAGGAGTGAATTCTTTGCCAAAA
TGATGAGACAGCACAACAACCAGCACGTTGCCCAGGAGCTGTAGGAAAGAGAAGAAGGCATGAACATGGT
TAGCAGAGGGGCCCGGTTTGGACTCAGAGTATTTTATCCTCATCTCAAACAGTGTATATCATTGTAACCA
TAAAGAGAAAGGCAGGATGATGACCAGGGTGTAGTTGTTTCTACCAATAAGAATATTTCCACGCCAGCCA
GAATTTATATGCAGAAATATTCTACCTTATCATTTAATTATAACAATTGTTCTCTAAAACTGTGCTGAAG
TACAATATAATATACCCTGATTGCCTTGAAAAAAAAGTGATTAGAGAAAGTACTTACAATCTGACAAATA
AACAAAAGTGAATTTAAAAATTCGTTACAAATGCAAGCTAAAGTTTAACGAAAAAGTTACAGAAAATGAA
AAGAAAATAAGAGGAGACAATGGTTGTCAACAGAGTAGAAAGTGAAAGAAACAAAATTATCATGAGGGTC
CATGGTGATACAAGGGACATCTTCCCATTCTAAACAACACCCTGAAAACTTTGCCCCCTCCATATAACAT
GAATTTTACAATAGCGAAAAAGAAAGAACAATCAAGGGTCCCCAAACTCACCCTGAAGTTCTCAGTCTAG
AGTCGAGAGGATCAATCACTTTGTACAAGAAAGCTGGGTCTAGATAGCTTACTTGTACAGCTCGTCCATG
CCGCCGGTGGAGTGGCGGCCCTCGGCGCGTTCGTACTGTTCCACGATGGTGTAGTCCTCGTTGTGGGAGG
TGATGTCCAACTTGATGTTGACGTTGTAGGCGCCGGGCAGCTGCACGGGCTTCTTGGCCTTGTAGGTGGT
CTTGACCTCAGCGTCGTAGTGGCCGCCGTCCTTCAGCTTCAGCCTCTGCTTGATCTCGCCCTTCAGGGCG
CCGTCCTCGGGGTACATCCGCTCGGAGGAGGCCTCCCAGCCCATGGTCTTCTTCTGCATTACGGGGCCGT
CGGAGGGGAAGTTGGTGCCGCGCAGCTTCACCTTGTAGATGAACTCGCCGTCCTGCAGGGAGGAGTCCTG
GGTCACGGTCACCACGCCGCCGTCCTCGAAGTTCATCACGCGCTCCCACTTGAAGCCCTCGGGGAAGGAC
AGCTTCAAGTAGTCGGGGATGTCGGCGGGGTGCTTCACGTAGGCCTTGGAGCCGTACATGAACTGAGGGG
ACAGGATGTCCCAGGCGAAGGGCAGGGGGCCACCCTTGGTCACCTTCAGCTTGGCGGTCTGGGTGCCCTC
GTAGGGGCGGCCCTGAGGAAAAAAAAGGAAAGGGCATGCTCGCCATGTGCAAGATACAGTGTTGAATGTG
GTGCAAAATATAAAGATGTGGAAGAAAAAGCCACTGAAAATAATATGAGGAAATAAAAAACTAGAGTAAA
TTATCAGTGGAACAATTTCTATTATACAAGACACTACACCCATACATTCTCCTAATGCTCATGTAAGAAT
TTCTCCAAAAATACCTTCCAGCACTACAAACTAGAAAAAAAAAGAGACATGGACACCAAATTAAGTTCTT
AATAGTGAAGAACAAAAGAACTACCTTGCCTGCTCCAGTGGATCCAGCAACCGCCAACAACTGTCCTCTT
TCTATCTTGAAATTAATATCTTTCAGGACAGGAGTACCAAGAAGTGAGAAATTACTGAAGAAGAGGCTGT
CATCACCATTAGAAGTTTTTCTATTGTTATTGTTTTGTTTTGCTTTCTCAAATAATTCCCCAAATCCCTG
TTAAAAAAAAACACACACACACACACACACACACACATCAAAAATAAAAGATGAGTTTGTCAGATATTTT
CAATAGATGCTTGTTTTATGTACCATACTCACCTCGCCCTCGCCCTCGATCTCGAACTCGTGGCCGTTCA
CGGAGCCCTCCATGTGCACCTTGAAGCGCATGAACTCCTTGATGATGGCCATGTTATCCTCCTCGCCCTT
GCTGGTTCCGGTGCCTCCACTTTCATCTTCACCTTTAGTGATACCGGCTGCCGTCACGAACTCCTTCAGG
ACCATGTGATCGCGCTTCTCGTTCGGGTCTTTGCTCAGCGTGGTCTGGGTGCTCAGATAGTGGTTGTCCG
GCAGGCGCACCGGGCCGTCGCCGATCGGGGTGTTCTGCTGTTTGTGGTCGGCTTCCTGCTGGCTGCCGTC
CTCAACGTTGTGGCGGATCTTGAAGTTAGCCTTGATGCCGTTCTTCTGCTTGTCGGCTTCGATACGGACG
TTGTGGCTGTTGTGGTTGTACTCCAGCTTGTGACCCAGGATGTTGCCGTCCTCCTTGAAGTCGTTGCCCT
TCAGCTCGATGCGGTTCACCAGGGTGTCGCCCTCGAACTTCACCTCCGCGCGGGTCTTGTAGGTGCCGTC
GTCCTTGAACTCGATGGTGCGCTCCTGGACGTAGCCTTCCGGCATGGCGGACTTGAAGAAGTCGTGACGC
TTCATGTGGTCCGGGTAGCGGCTGAAGCACTGCACGCCGTAGGTCAGGGTGGTCACGAGGGTCGGCCACG
GCACCGGCAGCTTGCCGGTGGTGCAGATGAACTTCAGGGTCAGCTTGCCCTCGGTGGCATCGCCCTCGCC
CTCGCCACGCACGCTGAACTTGTGGCCGTTTACGTCGCCGTCCAGCTCGACTTTGATAGGCACAGTACCT
GTAAATAGTTCCTCTCCTTTACTGGTACCATCATCAGGGAATGAGCTTACATTTCTCCTCTTCAGCATCT
GGTCATCCTTCTTAGCTTTCCTCAGCTCCACATTGACCTCTATTCTGCGACGCCTCATTTCTGTACTGTC
TTTTCCCTTGTTCTTGAATCTGTGAAGACGGGCAGCTGGTGTATTAGCATTCTCGTTGGTGGATCCCATG
GTGGCACCGGTGAATTCTCCAGGCGATCTGACGGTTCACTAAA
